>Addgene plasmid #79936 | pCMV-EPN-21 | depositor partial sequence | sequence record 150571 | EPN-21
CTAGAATTATCGATCCGGAGGTACCATGCTGCAGTCTCGTCCGGAAGCGGCGGCAGCGCCGGAAGAATCT
TTCCGTTCTGGTGTTGAAACCACCACGCCACCGCAAAAACAGGAGCCGATCGACAAAGAACTGTACCCGC
TGACCTCTCTGCGTTCTCTGTTCGGTAACGACCCGTCTTCTCAGAAGATCGAAGAGCTGTTCAAGAAACA
CAAGATCGTTGCCGTGCTGCGTGCCAATAGTGTGGAAGAAGCGAAAAAGAAAGCGCTGGCGGTTTTCCTG
GGCGGCGTTCATCTGATTGAAATTACCTTTACCGTGCCGGATGCGGATACCGTGATTAAGGAACTGAGCT
TTCTGAAGGAAATGGGCGCGATTATTGGTGCGGGCACCGTGACCAGCGTGGAGCAGTGCCGTAAAGCGGT
GGAAAGTGGCGCCGAATTCATTGTGAGTCCGCACCTGGACGAGGAAATTAGCCAATTTTGCAAGGAGAAG
GGTGTGTTCTATATGCCAGGCGTTATGACCCCGACCGAACTGGTGAAAGCCATGAAACTGGGCCATACCA
TCTTAAAACTGTTTCCGGGTGAGGTGGTGGGTCCGCAGTTTGTTAAAGCGATGAAAGGTCCGTTTCCGAA
TGTGAAATTTGTGCCAACCGGCGGTGTTAATCTGGACAATGTGTGCGAATGGTTCAAAGCGGGCGTGCTG
GCCGTGGGCGTGGGCAGCGCGTTAGTGAAAGGCACCCCGGTGGAAGTGGCGGAAAAGGCCAAGGCGTTCG
TTGAGAAGATTCGTGGCTGCACCGAACAGAAGCTGATCTCCGAAGAAGACCTGCACGGTCTGCAGGACGA
CCCGGACCTGCAAGCACTGCTCAAGGGCAGCCAGCTGCTGAAAGTTAAATCTTCTTCTTGGCGTCGTGAA
CGTTTCTACAAACTCCAGGAGGACTGCAAAACCATCTGGCAGGAATCCCGTAAAGTTATGCGTTCTCCGG
AATCTCAGCTGTTCTCTATCGAAGACATCCAGGAAGTTCGTATGGGTCACCGTACCGAAGGTCTGGAAAA
ATTCGCGCGTGACATCCCGGAAGACCGTTGCTTCTCCATCGTTTTCAAAGACCAGCGTAACACCCTGGAC
CTGATCGCGCCGTCTCCGGCGGACGCGCAGCACTGGGTTCAGGGTCTGCGTAAAATCATCCACCACTCTG
GTTCTATGGACCAACGTCAGAAATGACTCGAGAAGCTTGCTAGCAGATCTT
