>Addgene plasmid #79936 | pCMV-EPN-21 | addgene partial sequence | sequence record 162352 | CMV-F 5'-CGCAAATGGGCGGTAGGCGTG-3'
TCTCTGGCTAACTAGAGAACCCACTGCTTACTGGCTTATCGAAATTAATACGACTCACTATAGGGAGACC
CAAGCTGGCTAGCGTTTAAACGGGCCCTCTAGAATTATCGATCCGGAGGTACCATGCTGCAGTCTCGTCC
GGAAGCGGCGGCAGCGCCGGAAGAATCTTTCCGTTCTGGTGTTGAAACCACCACGCCACCGCAAAAACAG
GAGCCGATCGACAAAGAACTGTACCCGCTGACCTCTCTGCGTTCTCTGTTCGGTAACGACCCGTCTTCTC
AGAAGATCGAAGAGCTGTTCAAGAAACACAAGATCGTTGCCGTGCTGCGTGCCAATAGTGTGGAAGAAGC
GAAAAAGAAAGCGCTGGCGGTTTTCCTGGGCGGCGTTCATCTGATTGAAATTACCTTTACCGTGCCGGAT
GCGGATACCGTGATTAAGGAACTGAGCTTTCTGAAGGAAATGGGCGCGATTATTGGTGCGGGCACCGTGA
CCAGCGTGGAGCAGTGCCGTAAAGCGGTGGAAAGTGGCGCCGAATTCATTGTGAGTCCGCACCTGGACGA
GGAAATTAGCCAATTTTGCAAGGAGAAGGGTGTGTTCTATATGCCAGGCGTTATGACCCCGACCGAACTG
GTGAAAGCCATGAAACTGGGCCATACCATCTTAAAACTGTTTCCGGGTGAGGTGGTGGGTCCGCAGTTTG
TTAAAGCGATGAAAGGTCCGTTTCCGAATGTGAAATTTGTGCCAACCGGCGGTGTTAATCTGGACAATGT
GTGCGAATGGTTCAAAGCGGGCGTGCTGGCCGTGGGCGTGGGCAGCGCGTTAGTGAAAGGCACCCCGGTG
GAAGTGGCGGAAAAGGCCAAGGCGTTCGTTGAGAAGATTCGTGGCTGCACCGAACAGAAGCTGATCTCCG
AAGAAGACCTGCACGGTCTGCAGGACGACCCGGACCTGCA
