>Addgene plasmid #79936 | pCMV-EPN-21 | addgene partial sequence | sequence record 162354 | Bglob-pA-R 5'-ttttggcagagggaaaaaga-3'
ATTTCTGACGTTGGTCCATAGAACCAGAGTGGTGGATGATTTTACGCAGACCCTGAACCCAGTGCTGCGC
GTCCGCCGGAGACGGCGCGATCAGGTCCAGGGTGTTACGCTGGTCTTTGAAAACGATGGAGAAGCAACGG
TCTTCCGGGATGTCACGCGCGAATTTTTCCAGACCTTCGGTACGGTGACCCATACGAACTTCCTGGATGT
CTTCGATAGAGAACAGCTGAGATTCCGGAGAACGCATAACTTTACGGGATTCCTGCCAGATGGTTTTGCA
GTCCTCCTGGAGTTTGTAGAAACGTTCACGACGCCAAGAAGAAGATTTAACTTTCAGCAGCTGGCTGCCC
TTGAGCAGTGCTTGCAGGTCCGGGTCGTCCTGCAGACCGTGCAGGTCTTCTTCGGAGATCAGCTTCTGTT
CGGTGCAGCCACGAATCTTCTCAACGAACGCCTTGGCCTTTTCCGCCACTTCCACCGGGGTGCCTTTCAC
TAACGCGCTGCCCACGCCCACGGCCAGCACGCCCGCTTTGAACCATTCGCACACATTGTCCAGATTAACA
CCGCCGGTTGGCACAAATTTCACATTCGGAAACGGACCTTTCATCGCTTTAACAAACTGCGGACCCACCA
CCTCACCCGGAAACAGTTTTAAGATGGTATGGCCCAGTTTCATGGCTTTCACCAGTTCGGTCGGGGTCAT
AACGCCTGGCATATAGAACACACCCTTCTCCTTGCAAAATTGGCTAATTTCCTCGTCCAGGTGCGGACTC
ACAATGAATTCGGCGCCACTTTCCACCGCTTTACGGCACTGCTCCACGCTGGTCACGGTGCCCGCACCAA
TAATCGCGCCCATTTCCTTCAGAAAGCTCAGTTCCTTAATCACGGTATCCGCATCCGGCACGGTAAAGGT
AATTTCAATCAGATGAACGCCGCCCAGGAAAACCGCCAGCGCTTTCTTTT
