[The description below was written by a language model from this plasmid's Addgene catalogue record.]
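Description:
pCMV-EPN-21 is a mammalian expression plasmid built on a pCMV backbone of about 5.4 kb before insertion, with the insert cloned between the KpnI and XhoI sites. The catalogue lists it as both a mammalian and a bacterial expression vector. It is maintained as a high-copy plasmid in E. coli under ampicillin selection. It also carries a neomycin resistance marker, so transfected mammalian cells can be selected with G418. The backbone name implies that the cytomegalovirus immediate-early promoter drives the insert, but the record has no feature table, so the promoter, polyadenylation signal and origins of replication are not itemised.

The insert, EPN-21, is summarised in the record as "Late11-I3-01-myc-PH", which indicates a single fusion protein made of four modules. "Late11" appears to denote a late-domain-type element, the kind of short motif that viruses use to recruit the cellular ESCRT budding machinery, although the record does not define it. I3-01 is a computationally designed self-assembling protein that forms a nanocage. The myc epitope tag allows detection with antibodies. "PH" most likely denotes a pleckstrin homology domain, which would provide membrane binding, though the record does not spell this out or name its source protein.

The associated publication describes designed proteins that induce the formation of nanocage-containing extracellular vesicles. In that context, the construct appears to be one variant in a series testing how membrane association, self-assembly and ESCRT recruitment combine to drive the release of enveloped protein nanocages from mammalian cells.
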