Addgene plasmid #79936: pCMV-EPN-21
Purpose: Late11-I3-01-myc-PH
Depositing lab: Neil King. Depositing organization: University of Washington. Publication: Designed proteins induce the formation of nanocage-containing extracellular vesicles. Votteler J, Ogohara C, Yi S, Hsia Y, Nattermann U, Belnap DM, King NP, Sundquist WI. Nature. 2016 Dec 8;540(7632):292-295. doi: 10.1038/nature20607. Epub 2016 Nov 30. PubMed 27919066.
Backbone
  Vector backbone: pCMV
  Backbone size w/o insert (bp): 5443
  Modifications to backbone: Inserts were cloned into the Kpn1 and Xho1 sites
  Vector type: Mammalian Expression, Bacterial Expression
  Selectable markers: Neomycin (select with G418)
Growth in bacteria
  Bacterial resistance: Ampicillin, 100 μg/mL
  Growth temperature: 37°C
  Growth strain: DH5alpha
  Copy number: High Copy
Gene/Insert
  Gene/Insert name: EPN-21
Terms and licenses: Academic/Nonprofit Terms; Industry Terms: Not Available to Industry
How to cite: pCMV-EPN-21 was a gift from Neil King (Addgene plasmid # 79936 ; http://n2t.net/addgene:79936 ; RRID:Addgene_79936)
